Addgene plasmid #78052: MST1R gRNA (BRDN0001145169)
Purpose: 3rd generation lentiviral gRNA plasmid targeting human MST1R
Depositing lab: John Doench & David Root. Depositing organization: Broad Institute. Publication: Optimized sgRNA design to maximize activity and minimize off-target effects of CRISPR-Cas9. Doench JG, Fusi N, Sullender M, Hegde M, Vaimberg EW, Donovan KF, Smith I, Tothova Z, Wilen C, Orchard R, Virgin HW, Listgarten J, Root DE. Nat Biotechnol. 2016 Jan 18. doi: 10.1038/nbt.3437. PubMed 26780180.
Backbone
  Vector backbone: lentiGuide-Puro
  Backbone manufacturer: Zhang Lab (Addgene plasmid # 52963)
  Vector type: Mammalian Expression, Lentiviral, CRISPR
  Selectable markers: Puromycin
Growth in bacteria
  Bacterial resistance: Ampicillin, 100 μg/mL
  Growth temperature: 37°C
  Growth strain: DH5alpha
  Copy number: High Copy
Gene/Insert
  Gene/Insert name: MST1R (alt name: MST1R)
  gRNA/shRNA sequence: CTCGGACCACATATTCAGGA
  Species: H. sapiens (human)
  Entrez Gene: MST1R (a.k.a. CD136, CDw136, NPCA3, PTK8, RON, SEA, p185-Ron)
  Promoter: hU6
  Cloning method: Unknown
  Sequencing primers: 5′ U6-F; 3′ pS2-R
Terms and licenses: Academic/Nonprofit Terms; Industry Terms: Not Available to Industry
Depositor comments: The gRNA was designed to target a Genbank reference sequence which has since been removed from the database. Note that this plasmid does NOT contain Cas9. It should be used in conjunction with lentiCas9-Blast (Addgene #52962) or otherwise with cell lines already expressing Cas9. Browse the full kinome gRNA library at http://www.addgene.org/pooled-library/broadgpp-human-kinome/ or visit http://www.broadinstitute.org/rnai/public/ for detailed protocols and information.
How to cite: MST1R gRNA (BRDN0001145169) was a gift from John Doench & David Root (Addgene plasmid # 78052 ; http://n2t.net/addgene:78052 ; RRID:Addgene_78052)
