[The description below was written by a language model from this plasmid's Addgene catalogue record and pLannotate feature annotations shown in this document.]
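Description:
MST1R gRNA (BRDN0001145169) is a third-generation lentiviral guide RNA plasmid built on the lentiGuide-Puro backbone and designed to direct Streptococcus pyogenes Cas9 to the human MST1R gene, which encodes the RON receptor tyrosine kinase (also known as CD136 or PTK8). It is maintained in E. coli as a high-copy plasmid through a ColE1/pUC-type origin with ampicillin selection from the β-lactamase gene. The bacterial backbone also carries an f1 origin, residual lac regulatory and lacZα fragments, T7 and T3 promoters, and an SV40 origin and poly(A) signal.

The transfer cassette begins with an RSV promoter fused to a truncated HIV-1 5' LTR, which makes genomic RNA production Tat-independent. This is followed by the Ψ packaging signal with a partial gag sequence, the Rev response element for Rev-dependent nuclear export, and a cPPT/CTS. It ends with a ΔU3 self-inactivating 3' LTR. Within this unit, a human U6 RNA polymerase III promoter drives the MST1R-specific spacer joined to the SpCas9 gRNA scaffold. A separate EF-1α promoter, annotated as the core promoter plus intron A, expresses puromycin N-acetyltransferase for selection of transduced mammalian cells, and a downstream WPRE enhances transcript expression.

The plasmid does not encode Cas9, so it must be paired with a separate Cas9 vector such as lentiCas9-Blast or used in cells already expressing Cas9. It is one of the guides in a human kinome gRNA library and is suited to MST1R knockout studies. The depositors note that the guide was designed against a GenBank reference sequence that has since been withdrawn.
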