Features (pLannotate 1.2.2; 29 found; start..end, strand, type, name):
     14..80      +  CDS            small t antigen (fragment): SV40 (simian virus 40) small t antigen
    106..317     +  promoter       EF-1α core promoter: core promoter for human elongation factor EF-1α
    318..1256    +  intron         EF-1α intron A: intron upstream of the start codon of human EF-1α
   1278..1877    +  CDS            PuroR (fragment): puromycin N-acetyltransferase; pac from Streptomyces; confers resistance to puromycin
   1893..2481    +  misc_feature   WPRE: woodchuck hepatitis virus posttranscriptional regulatory element
   2532..2551    +  misc_feature   cPPT/CTS (fragment): central polypurine tract and central termination sequence of HIV-1
   2553..2786    +  LTR            3' LTR (ΔU3): self-inactivating 3' long terminal repeat (LTR) from HIV-1
   2864..2985    +  polyA_signal   SV40 poly(A) signal: SV40 polyadenylation signal
   3025..3160    +  rep_origin     SV40 ori: SV40 origin of replication
   3181..3199    -  promoter       T7 promoter: promoter for bacteriophage T7 RNA polymerase
   3207..3362    +  CDS            lacZα (fragment): LacZα fragment of β-galactosidase; lacZ fragment
   3367..3795    +  rep_origin     f1 ori (sequence partly withheld): f1 bacteriophage origin of replication; arrow indicates direction of (+) strand synthesis
   3848..3952    +  promoter       AmpR promoter: bla
   3953..4813    +  CDS            AmpR: β-lactamase; bla; confers resistance to ampicillin, carbenicillin, and related antibiotics
   4984..5572    +  rep_origin     ori: high-copy-number ColE1/pMB1/pBR322/pUC origin of replication
   5755..5847    +  CDS            lacI (fragment): lac repressor; lacI; The lac repressor binds to the lac operator to inhibit transcription in E. coli. This inhibition can be relieved by adding lactose or isopropyl-β-D-thiogalactopyranoside (IPTG).
   5860..5881    +  protein_bind   CAP binding site: CAP binding activates transcription in the presence of cAMP. E. coli catabolite activator protein
   5896..5926    +  promoter       lac promoter: promoter for the E. coli lac operon
   5934..5950    +  protein_bind   lac operator: The lac repressor binds to the lac operator to inhibit transcription in E. coli. This inhibition can be relieved by adding lactose or isopropyl-β-D-thiogalactopyranoside (IPTG). lac repressor encoded by lacI
   5995..6013    +  promoter       T3 promoter: promoter for bacteriophage T3 RNA polymerase
   6041..6267    +  promoter       RSV promoter: Rous sarcoma virus enhancer/promoter
   6268..6448    +  LTR            5' LTR (truncated): truncated 5' long terminal repeat (LTR) from HIV-1
   6495..6620    +  misc_feature   HIV-1 Ψ: packaging signal of human immunodeficiency virus type 1
   6604..6967    +  CDS            HIV-1 gag (fragment): gag protein from human immunodeficiency virus 1; gag
   7113..7346    +  misc_feature   RRE: The Rev response element (RRE) of HIV-1 allows for Rev-dependent mRNA export from the nucleus to the cytoplasm.
   7723..7749    +  CDS            Rev (fragment): human immunodeficiency virus 1 (HIV-1) Rev protein; rev; enhances nuclear export of unspliced and incompletely spliced viral mRNAs
   7753..7993    +  promoter       U6 promoter: RNA polymerase III promoter for human U6 snRNA
   8023..8098    +  misc_RNA       gRNA scaffold: guide RNA scaffold for the Streptococcus pyogenes CRISPR/Cas9 system
   8154..8271    +  misc_feature   cPPT/CTS: central polypurine tract and central termination sequence of HIV-1
>Addgene plasmid #78052 | MST1R gRNA (BRDN0001145169) | addgene full sequence | sequence record 188902 | Addgene Assembled Sequence
CCCGGGTGCAAAGATGGATAAAGTTTTAAACAGAGAGGAATCTTTGCAGCTAATGGACCTTCTAGGTCTT
GAAAGGAGTGGGAATTGGCTCCGGTGCCCGTCAGTGGGCAGAGCGCACATCGCCCACAGTCCCCGAGAAG
TTGGGGGGAGGGGTCGGCAATTGATCCGGTGCCTAGAGAAGGTGGCGCGGGGTAAACTGGGAAAGTGATG
TCGTGTACTGGCTCCGCCTTTTTCCCGAGGGTGGGGGAGAACCGTATATAAGTGCAGTAGTCGCCGTGAA
CGTTCTTTTTCGCAACGGGTTTGCCGCCAGAACACAGGTAAGTGCCGTGTGTGGTTCCCGCGGGCCTGGC
CTCTTTACGGGTTATGGCCCTTGCGTGCCTTGAATTACTTCCACCTGGCTGCAGTACGTGATTCTTGATC
CCGAGCTTCGGGTTGGAAGTGGGTGGGAGAGTTCGAGGCCTTGCGCTTAAGGAGCCCCTTCGCCTCGTGC
TTGAGTTGAGGCCTGGCCTGGGCGCTGGGGCCGCCGCGTGCGAATCTGGTGGCACCTTCGCGCCTGTCTC
GCTGCTTTCGATAAGTCTCTAGCCATTTAAAATTTTTGATGACCTGCTGCGACGCTTTTTTTCTGGCAAG
ATAGTCTTGTAAATGCGGGCCAAGATCTGCACACTGGTATTTCGGTTTTTGGGGCCGCGGGCGGCGACGG
GGCCCGTGCGTCCCAGCGCACATGTTCGGCGAGGCGGGGCCTGCGAGCGCGGCCACCGAGAATCGGACGG
GGGTAGTCTCAAGCTGGCCGGCCTGCTCTGGTGCCTGGCCTCGCGCCGCCGTGTATCGCCCCGCCCTGGG
CGGCAAGGCTGGCCCGGTCGGCACCAGTTGCGTGAGCGGAAAGATGGCCGCTTCCCGGCCCTGCTGCAGG
GAGCTCAAAATGGAGGACGCGGCGCTCGGGAGAGCGGGCGGGTGAGTCACCCACACAAAGGAAAAGGGCC
TTTCCGTCCTCAGCCGTCGCTTCATGTGACTCCACGGAGTACCGGGCGCCGTCCAGGCACCTCGATTAGT
TCTCGAGCTTTTGGAGTACGTCGTCTTTAGGTTGGGGGGAGGGGTTTTATGCGATGGAGTTTCCCCACAC
TGAGTGGGTGGAGACTGAAGTTAGGCCAGCTTGGCACTTGATGTAATTCTCCTTGGAATTTGCCCTTTTT
GAGTTTGGATCTTGGTTCATTCTCAAGCCTCAGACAGTGGTTCAAAGTTTTTTTCTTCCATTTCAGGTGT
CGTGACGTACGGCCACCATGACCGAGTACAAGCCCACGGTGCGCCTCGCCACCCGCGACGACGTCCCCAG
GGCCGTACGCACCCTCGCCGCCGCGTTCGCCGACTACCCCGCCACGCGCCACACCGTCGATCCGGACCGC
CACATCGAGCGGGTCACCGAGCTGCAAGAACTCTTCCTCACGCGCGTCGGGCTCGACATCGGCAAGGTGT
GGGTCGCGGACGACGGCGCCGCCGTGGCGGTCTGGACCACGCCGGAGAGCGTCGAAGCGGGGGCGGTGTT
CGCCGAGATCGGCCCGCGCATGGCCGAGTTGAGCGGTTCCCGGCTGGCCGCGCAGCAACAGATGGAAGGC
CTCCTGGCGCCGCACCGGCCCAAGGAGCCCGCGTGGTTCCTGGCCACCGTCGGAGTCTCGCCCGACCACC
AGGGCAAGGGTCTGGGCAGCGCCGTCGTGCTCCCCGGAGTGGAGGCGGCCGAGCGCGCCGGGGTGCCCGC
CTTCCTGGAGACCTCCGCGCCCCGCAACCTCCCCTTCTACGAGCGGCTCGGCTTCACCGTCACCGCCGAC
GTCGAGGTGCCCGAAGGACCGCGCACCTGGTGCATGACCCGCAAGCCCGGTGCCTGAACGCGTTAAGTCG
ACAATCAACCTCTGGATTACAAAATTTGTGAAAGATTGACTGGTATTCTTAACTATGTTGCTCCTTTTAC
GCTATGTGGATACGCTGCTTTAATGCCTTTGTATCATGCTATTGCTTCCCGTATGGCTTTCATTTTCTCC
TCCTTGTATAAATCCTGGTTGCTGTCTCTTTATGAGGAGTTGTGGCCCGTTGTCAGGCAACGTGGCGTGG
TGTGCACTGTGTTTGCTGACGCAACCCCCACTGGTTGGGGCATTGCCACCACCTGTCAGCTCCTTTCCGG
GACTTTCGCTTTCCCCCTCCCTATTGCCACGGCGGAACTCATCGCCGCCTGCCTTGCCCGCTGCTGGACA
GGGGCTCGGCTGTTGGGCACTGACAATTCCGTGGTGTTGTCGGGGAAATCATCGTCCTTTCCTTGGCTGC
TCGCCTGTGTTGCCACCTGGATTCTGCGCGGGACGTCCTTCTGCTACGTCCCTTCGGCCCTCAATCCAGC
GGACCTTCCTTCCCGCGGCCTGCTGCCGGCTCTGCGGCCTCTTCCGCGTCTTCGCCTTCGCCCTCAGACG
AGTCGGATCTCCCTTTGGGCCGCCTCCCCGCGTCGACTTTAAGACCAATGACTTACAAGGCAGCTGTAGA
TCTTAGCCACTTTTTAAAAGAAAAGGGGGGACTGGAAGGGCTAATTCACTCCCAACGAAGACAAGATCTG
CTTTTTGCTTGTACTGGGTCTCTCTGGTTAGACCAGATCTGAGCCTGGGAGCTCTCTGGCTAACTAGGGA
ACCCACTGCTTAAGCCTCAATAAAGCTTGCCTTGAGTGCTTCAAGTAGTGTGTGCCCGTCTGTTGTGTGA
CTCTGGTAACTAGAGATCCCTCAGACCCTTTTAGTCAGTGTGGAAAATCTCTAGCAGTACGTATAGTAGT
TCATGTCATCTTATTATTCAGTATTTATAACTTGCAAAGAAATGAATATCAGAGAGTGAGAGGAACTTGT
TTATTGCAGCTTATAATGGTTACAAATAAAGCAATAGCATCACAAATTTCACAAATAAAGCATTTTTTTC
ACTGCATTCTAGTTGTGGTTTGTCCAAACTCATCAATGTATCTTATCATGTCTGGCTCTAGCTATCCCGC
CCCTAACTCCGCCCATCCCGCCCCTAACTCCGCCCAGTTCCGCCCATTCTCCGCCCCATGGCTGACTAAT
TTTTTTTATTTATGCAGAGGCCGAGGCCGCCTCGGCCTCTGAGCTATTCCAGAAGTAGTGAGGAGGCTTT
TTTGGAGGCCTAGGGACGTACCCAATTCGCCCTATAGTGAGTCGTATTACGCGCGCTCACTGGCCGTCGT
TTTACAACGTCGTGACTGGGAAAACCCTGGCGTTACCCAACTTAATCGCCTTGCAGCACATCCCCCTTTC
GCCAGCTGGCGTAATAGCGAAGAGGCCCGCACCGATCGCCCTTCCCAACAGTTGCGCAGCCTGAATGGCG
AATGGG
[124 nt withheld, positions 3367-3490]
C
[91 nt withheld, positions 3492-3582]
A
[49 nt withheld, positions 3584-3632]
CCTTTGACGTTGGAGTCCACGTTCTTT
[37 nt withheld, positions 3660-3696]
ACCCTATCTCGGTCTATTCTTTTGATTTATAAGGGATTTTGCCGATTTCGGCCTATTGGTTAAAAAATGA
GCTGATTTAACAAAAATTTAACGCGAATTTTAACAAAATATTAACGCTTACAATTTAGGTGGCACTTTTC
GGGGAAATGTGCGCGGAACCCCTATTTGTTTATTTTTCTAAATACATTCAAATATGTATCCGCTCATGAG
ACAATAACCCTGATAAATGCTTCAATAATATTGAAAAAGGAAGAGTATGAGTATTCAACATTTCCGTGTC
GCCCTTATTCCCTTTTTTGCGGCATTTTGCCTTCCTGTTTTTGCTCACCCAGAAACGCTGGTGAAAGTAA
AAGATGCTGAAGATCAGTTGGGTGCACGAGTGGGTTACATCGAACTGGATCTCAACAGCGGTAAGATCCT
TGAGAGTTTTCGCCCCGAAGAACGTTTTCCAATGATGAGCACTTTTAAAGTTCTGCTATGTGGCGCGGTA
TTATCCCGTATTGACGCCGGGCAAGAGCAACTCGGTCGCCGCATACACTATTCTCAGAATGACTTGGTTG
AGTACTCACCAGTCACAGAAAAGCATCTTACGGATGGCATGACAGTAAGAGAATTATGCAGTGCTGCCAT
AACCATGAGTGATAACACTGCGGCCAACTTACTTCTGACAACGATCGGAGGACCGAAGGAGCTAACCGCT
TTTTTGCACAACATGGGGGATCATGTAACTCGCCTTGATCGTTGGGAACCGGAGCTGAATGAAGCCATAC
CAAACGACGAGCGTGACACCACGATGCCTGTAGCAATGGCAACAACGTTGCGCAAACTATTAACTGGCGA
ACTACTTACTCTAGCTTCCCGGCAACAATTAATAGACTGGATGGAGGCGGATAAAGTTGCAGGACCACTT
CTGCGCTCGGCCCTTCCGGCTGGCTGGTTTATTGCTGATAAATCTGGAGCCGGTGAGCGTGGGTCTCGCG
GTATCATTGCAGCACTGGGGCCAGATGGTAAGCCCTCCCGTATCGTAGTTATCTACACGACGGGGAGTCA
GGCAACTATGGATGAACGAAATAGACAGATCGCTGAGATAGGTGCCTCACTGATTAAGCATTGGTAACTG
TCAGACCAAGTTTACTCATATATACTTTAGATTGATTTAAAACTTCATTTTTAATTTAAAAGGATCTAGG
TGAAGATCCTTTTTGATAATCTCATGACCAAAATCCCTTAACGTGAGTTTTCGTTCCACTGAGCGTCAGA
CCCCGTAGAAAAGATCAAAGGATCTTCTTGAGATCCTTTTTTTCTGCGCGTAATCTGCTGCTTGCAAACA
AAAAAACCACCGCTACCAGCGGTGGTTTGTTTGCCGGATCAAGAGCTACCAACTCTTTTTCCGAAGGTAA
CTGGCTTCAGCAGAGCGCAGATACCAAATACTGTTCTTCTAGTGTAGCCGTAGTTAGGCCACCACTTCAA
GAACTCTGTAGCACCGCCTACATACCTCGCTCTGCTAATCCTGTTACCAGTGGCTGCTGCCAGTGGCGAT
AAGTCGTGTCTTACCGGGTTGGACTCAAGACGATAGTTACCGGATAAGGCGCAGCGGTCGGGCTGAACGG
GGGGTTCGTGCACACAGCCCAGCTTGGAGCGAACGACCTACACCGAACTGAGATACCTACAGCGTGAGCT
ATGAGAAAGCGCCACGCTTCCCGAAGGGAGAAAGGCGGACAGGTATCCGGTAAGCGGCAGGGTCGGAACA
GGAGAGCGCACGAGGGAGCTTCCAGGGGGAAACGCCTGGTATCTTTATAGTCCTGTCGGGTTTCGCCACC
TCTGACTTGAGCGTCGATTTTTGTGATGCTCGTCAGGGGGGCGGAGCCTATGGAAAAACGCCAGCAACGC
GGCCTTTTTACGGTTCCTGGCCTTTTGCTGGCCTTTTGCTCACATGTTCTTTCCTGCGTTATCCCCTGAT
TCTGTGGATAACCGTATTACCGCCTTTGAGTGAGCTGATACCGCTCGCCGCAGCCGAACGACCGAGCGCA
GCGAGTCAGTGAGCGAGGAAGCGGAAGAGCGCCCAATACGCAAACCGCCTCTCCCCGCGCGTTGGCCGAT
TCATTAATGCAGCTGGCACGACAGGTTTCCCGACTGGAAAGCGGGCAGTGAGCGCAACGCAATTAATGTG
AGTTAGCTCACTCATTAGGCACCCCAGGCTTTACACTTTATGCTTCCGGCTCGTATGTTGTGTGGAATTG
TGAGCGGATAACAATTTCACACAGGAAACAGCTATGACCATGATTACGCCAAGCGCGCAATTAACCCTCA
CTAAAGGGAACAAAAGCTGGAGCTGCAAGCTTAATGTAGTCTTATGCAATACTCTTGTAGTCTTGCAACA
TGGTAACGATGAGTTAGCAACATGCCTTACAAGGAGAGAAAAAGCACCGTGCATGCCGATTGGTGGAAGT
AAGGTGGTACGATCGTGCCTTATTAGGAAGGCAACAGACGGGTCTGACATGGATTGGACGAACCACTGAA
TTGCCGCATTGCAGAGATATTGTATTTAAGTGCCTAGCTCGATACATAAACGGGTCTCTCTGGTTAGACC
AGATCTGAGCCTGGGAGCTCTCTGGCTAACTAGGGAACCCACTGCTTAAGCCTCAATAAAGCTTGCCTTG
AGTGCTTCAAGTAGTGTGTGCCCGTCTGTTGTGTGACTCTGGTAACTAGAGATCCCTCAGACCCTTTTAG
TCAGTGTGGAAAATCTCTAGCAGTGGCGCCCGAACAGGGACTTGAAAGCGAAAGGGAAACCAGAGGAGCT
CTCTCGACGCAGGACTCGGCTTGCTGAAGCGCGCACGGCAAGAGGCGAGGGGCGGCGACTGGTGAGTACG
CCAAAAATTTTGACTAGCGGAGGCTAGAAGGAGAGAGATGGGTGCGAGAGCGTCAGTATTAAGCGGGGGA
GAATTAGATCGCGATGGGAAAAAATTCGGTTAAGGCCAGGGGGAAAGAAAAAATATAAATTAAAACATAT
AGTATGGGCAAGCAGGGAGCTAGAACGATTCGCAGTTAATCCTGGCCTGTTAGAAACATCAGAAGGCTGT
AGACAAATACTGGGACAGCTACAACCATCCCTTCAGACAGGATCAGAAGAACTTAGATCATTATATAATA
CAGTAGCAACCCTCTATTGTGTGCATCAAAGGATAGAGATAAAAGACACCAAGGAAGCTTTAGACAAGAT
AGAGGAAGAGCAAAACAAAAGTAAGACCACCGCACAGCAAGCGGCCGCTGATCTTCAGACCTGGAGGAGG
AGATATGAGGGACAATTGGAGAAGTGAATTATATAAATATAAAGTAGTAAAAATTGAACCATTAGGAGTA
GCACCCACCAAGGCAAAGAGAAGAGTGGTGCAGAGAGAAAAAAGAGCAGTGGGAATAGGAGCTTTGTTCC
TTGGGTTCTTGGGAGCAGCAGGAAGCACTATGGGCGCAGCGTCAATGACGCTGACGGTACAGGCCAGACA
ATTATTGTCTGGTATAGTGCAGCAGCAGAACAATTTGCTGAGGGCTATTGAGGCGCAACAGCATCTGTTG
CAACTCACAGTCTGGGGCATCAAGCAGCTCCAGGCAAGAATCCTGGCTGTGGAAAGATACCTAAAGGATC
AACAGCTCCTGGGGATTTGGGGTTGCTCTGGAAAACTCATTTGCACCACTGCTGTGCCTTGGAATGCTAG
TTGGAGTAATAAATCTCTGGAACAGATTTGGAATCACACGACCTGGATGGAGTGGGACAGAGAAATTAAC
AATTACACAAGCTTAATACACTCCTTAATTGAAGAATCGCAAAACCAGCAAGAAAAGAATGAACAAGAAT
TATTGGAATTAGATAAATGGGCAAGTTTGTGGAATTGGTTTAACATAACAAATTGGCTGTGGTATATAAA
ATTATTCATAATGATAGTAGGAGGCTTGGTAGGTTTAAGAATAGTTTTTGCTGTACTTTCTATAGTGAAT
AGAGTTAGGCAGGGATATTCACCATTATCGTTTCAGACCCACCTCCCAACCCCGAGGGGACCCAGAGAGG
GCCTATTTCCCATGATTCCTTCATATTTGCATATACGATACAAGGCTGTTAGAGAGATAATTAGAATTAA
TTTGACTGTAAACACAAAGATATTAGTACAAAATACGTGACGTAGAAAGTAATAATTTCTTGGGTAGTTT
GCAGTTTTAAAATTATGTTTTAAAATGGACTATCATATGCTTACCGTAACTTGAAAGTATTTCGATTTCT
TGGCTTTATATATCTTGTGGAAAGGACGAAACACCGCTCGGACCACATATTCAGGAGTTTTAGAGCTAGA
AATAGCAAGTTAAAATAAGGCTAGTCCGTTATCAACTTGAAAAAGTGGCACCGAGTCGGTGCTTTTTTAA
GCTTGGCGTAACTAGATCTTGAGACAAATGGCAGTATTCATCCACAATTTTAAAAGAAAAGGGGGGATTG
GGGGGTACAGTGCAGGGGAAAGAATAGTAGACATAATAGCAACAGACATACAAACTAAAGAATTACAAAA
ACAAATTACAAAAATTCAAAATTTTCGGGTTTATTACAGGGACAGCAGAGATCCACTTTGGCGCCGGCTC
GAGGGGG
