>Addgene plasmid #78052 | MST1R gRNA (BRDN0001145169) | depositor partial sequence | sequence record 145511 | Target Sequence
CTCGGACCACATATTCAGGA
