>Addgene plasmid #78052 | MST1R gRNA (BRDN0001145169) | addgene partial sequence | sequence record 188901 | hU6-F
GAAAGTAATAATTTCTTGGGTAGTTTGCAGTTTTAAAATTATGTTTTAAAATGGACTATCATATGCTTAC
CGTAACTTGAAAGTATTTCGATTTCTTGGCTTTATATATCTTGTGGAAAGGACGAAACACCGCTCGGACC
ACATATTCAGGAGTTTTAGAGCTAGAAATAGCAAGTTAAAATAAGGCTAGTCCGTTATCAACTTGAAAAA
GTGGCACCGAGTCGGTGCTTTTTTAAGCTTGGCGTAACTAGATCTTGAGACAAATGGCAGTATTCATCCA
CAATTTTAAAAGAAAAGGGGGGATTGGGGGGTACAGTGCAGGGGAAAGAATAGTAGACATAATAGCAACA
GACATACAAACTAAAGAATTACAAAAACAAATTACAAAAATTCAAAATTTTCGGGTTTATTACAGGGACA
GCAGAGATCCACTTTGGCGCCGGCTCGAGGGGGCCCGGGTGCAAAGATGGATAAAGTTTTAAACAGAGAG
GAATCTTTGCAGCTAATGGACCTTCTAGGTCTTGAAAGGAGTGGGAATTGGCTCCGGTGCCCGTCAGTGG
GCAGAGCGCA
